Addgene plasmid #176487: PX459-APP-KO
Purpose: To knockout APP gene
Depositing lab: Wade Harper. Depositing organization: Harvard Medical School. Publication: Spatial snapshots of amyloid precursor protein intramembrane processing via early endosome proteomics. Park H, Hundley FV, Yu Q, Overmyer KA, Brademan DR, Serrano L, Paulo JA, Paoli JC, Swarup S, Coon JJ, Gygi SP, Wade Harper J. Nat Commun. 2022 Oct 16;13(1):6112. doi: 10.1038/s41467-022-33881-x. PubMed 36245040.
Backbone
  Vector backbone: PX459
  Vector type: CRISPR
  Selectable markers: Puromycin
Growth in bacteria
  Bacterial resistance: Ampicillin, 100 μg/mL
  Growth temperature: 37°C
  Growth strain: NEB Stable
  Copy number: Unknown
Gene/Insert
  Gene/Insert name: gRNA sequence
  gRNA/shRNA sequence: CACCGGCGGAATTGACAAGTTCCGA
  Species: Synthetic
  Cloning method: Restriction Enzyme; 5′ cloning site unknown (unknown if destroyed); 3′ cloning site unknown (unknown if destroyed)
Terms and licenses: Academic/Nonprofit Terms; Industry Terms: Not Available to Industry
Depositor comments: Please visit https://www.biorxiv.org/content/10.1101/2022.03.31.486371v1 for bioRxiv preprint.
How to cite: PX459-APP-KO was a gift from Wade Harper (Addgene plasmid # 176487 ; http://n2t.net/addgene:176487 ; RRID:Addgene_176487)
