[The description below was written by a language model from this plasmid's Addgene catalogue record and pLannotate feature annotations shown in this document.]
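Description:
PX459-APP-KO is an all-in-one CRISPR/Cas9 plasmid built on the PX459 backbone and intended to knock out the APP (amyloid precursor protein) gene by transfection into mammalian cells. It is propagated in E. coli through a high-copy ColE1/pUC-type origin with ampicillin selection (AmpR under its own bla promoter). It also carries an f1 phage origin. Short fragments annotated as bom and rop appear to be backbone remnants rather than functional elements, and a single AAV2 inverted terminal repeat lies downstream of the expression cassette. With only one ITR annotated, nothing in the record suggests the plasmid is meant for AAV packaging.

The payload consists of two expression units. A human U6 RNA polymerase III promoter drives a single guide RNA, formed by the cloned synthetic APP-targeting spacer fused to the Streptococcus pyogenes gRNA scaffold. The cloning sites used for the spacer are not recorded, and the targeted species is not stated, since the insert is listed only as synthetic. Downstream, a hybrid promoter made of the CMV enhancer, the chicken β-actin promoter and a hybrid CBA/MVM intron drives S. pyogenes Cas9. Cas9 is annotated as adjoining N- and C-terminal portions that together form one continuous coding region, followed by a nucleoplasmin nuclear localization signal. A puromycin N-acetyltransferase coding sequence follows in the same transcription unit, ending at a bGH polyadenylation signal, so transfected cells can be enriched with puromycin. The linker between Cas9 and PuroR is not annotated in the tables.

The two sequence records, depositor-supplied and repository-sequenced, show the same feature order. They differ by about 70 nt in length, and the sequenced version is annotated with small deletions in the chicken β-actin promoter.
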