Features (pLannotate 1.2.2; 19 found; start..end, strand, type, name):
      1..241     +  promoter       U6 promoter: RNA polymerase III promoter for human U6 snRNA
    271..346     +  misc_RNA       gRNA scaffold: guide RNA scaffold for the Streptococcus pyogenes CRISPR/Cas9 system
    353..396     +  misc_RNA       gRNA scaffold (fragment): guide RNA scaffold for the Streptococcus pyogenes CRISPR/Cas9 system
    443..728     +  enhancer       CMV enhancer: human cytomegalovirus immediate early enhancer; contains an 18-bp deletion relative to the standard CMV enhancer
    730..1007    +  promoter       chicken β-actin promoter: No description available
   1008..1235    +  intron         hybrid intron: hybrid between chicken β-actin (CBA) and minute virus of mice (MMV) introns (Gray et al., 2011)
   1373..2974    +  CDS            Cas9(N): N-terminal portion of Streptococcus pyogenes Cas9 (Zetsche et al., 2015)
   2975..5473    +  CDS            Cas9(C): C-terminal portion of Streptococcus pyogenes Cas9 (Zetsche et al., 2015)
   5474..5521    +  CDS            nucleoplasmin NLS: bipartite nuclear localization signal from nucleoplasmin
   5591..6190    +  CDS            PuroR (fragment): puromycin N-acetyltransferase; pac from Streptomyces; confers resistance to puromycin
   6224..6335    +  polyA_signal   bGH poly(A) signal: bovine growth hormone polyadenylation signal
   6440..6580    +  repeat_region  AAV2 ITR: inverted terminal repeat of adeno-associated virus serotype 2 inverted
   6585..6636    -  misc_feature   bom (fragment): basis of mobility region from pBR322
   6655..7110    +  rep_origin     f1 ori (sequence partly withheld): f1 bacteriophage origin of replication; arrow indicates direction of (+) strand synthesis
   7111..7160    -  misc_feature   bom (fragment): basis of mobility region from pBR322
   7262..7297    -  CDS            rop (fragment): Rop protein, which maintains plasmids at low copy number; rop
   7392..7496    +  promoter       AmpR promoter: bla
   7497..8357    +  CDS            AmpR: β-lactamase; bla; confers resistance to ampicillin, carbenicillin, and related antibiotics
   8528..9116    +  rep_origin     ori: high-copy-number ColE1/pMB1/pBR322/pUC origin of replication
>Addgene plasmid #176487 | PX459-APP-KO | depositor full sequence | sequence record 341828 | Full Sequence
GAGGGCCTATTTCCCATGATTCCTTCATATTTGCATATACGATACAAGGCTGTTAGAGAGATAATTGGAA
TTAATTTGACTGTAAACACAAAGATATTAGTACAAAATACGTGACGTAGAAAGTAATAATTTCTTGGGTA
GTTTGCAGTTTTAAAATTATGTTTTAAAATGGACTATCATATGCTTACCGTAACTTGAAAGTATTTCGAT
TTCTTGGCTTTATATATCTTGTGGAAAGGACGAAACACCGGTCAACGGCATCAGGGGTACGTTTTAGAGC
TAGAAATAGCAAGTTAAAATAAGGCTAGTCCGTTATCAACTTGAAAAAGTGGCACCGAGTCGGTGCTTTT
TTGTTTTAGAGCTAGAAATAGCAAGTTAAAATAAGGCTAGTCCGTTTTTAGCGCGTGCGCCAATTCTGCA
GACAAATGGCTCTAGAGGTACCCGTTACATAACTTACGGTAAATGGCCCGCCTGGCTGACCGCCCAACGA
CCCCCGCCCATTGACGTCAATAGTAACGCCAATAGGGACTTTCCATTGACGTCAATGGGTGGAGTATTTA
CGGTAAACTGCCCACTTGGCAGTACATCAAGTGTATCATATGCCAAGTACGCCCCCTATTGACGTCAATG
ACGGTAAATGGCCCGCCTGGCATTGTGCCCAGTACATGACCTTATGGGACTTTCCTACTTGGCAGTACAT
CTACGTATTAGTCATCGCTATTACCATGGTCGAGGTGAGCCCCACGTTCTGCTTCACTCTCCCCATCTCC
CCCCCCTCCCCACCCCCAATTTTGTATTTATTTATTTTTTAATTATTTTGTGCAGCGATGGGGGCGGGGG
GGGGGGGGGGGCGCGCGCCAGGCGGGGCGGGGCGGGGCGAGGGGCGGGGCGGGGCGAGGCGGAGAGGTGC
GGCGGCAGCCAATCAGAGCGGCGCGCTCCGAAAGTTTCCTTTTATGGCGAGGCGGCGGCGGCGGCGGCCC
TATAAAAAGCGAAGCGCGCGGCGGGCGGGAGTCGCTGCGCGCTGCCTTCGCCCCGTGCCCCGCTCCGCCG
CCGCCTCGCGCCGCCCGCCCCGGCTCTGACTGACCGCGTTACTCCCACAGGTGAGCGGGCGGGACGGCCC
TTCTCCTCCGGGCTGTAATTAGCTGAGCAAGAGGTAAGGGTTTAAGGGATGGTTGGTTGGTGGGGTATTA
ATGTTTAATTACCTGGAGCACCTGCCTGAAATCACTTTTTTTCAGGTTGGACCGGTGCCACCATGGACTA
TAAGGACCACGACGGAGACTACAAGGATCATGATATTGATTACAAAGACGATGACGATAAGATGGCCCCA
AAGAAGAAGCGGAAGGTCGGTATCCACGGAGTCCCAGCAGCCGACAAGAAGTACAGCATCGGCCTGGACA
TCGGCACCAACTCTGTGGGCTGGGCCGTGATCACCGACGAGTACAAGGTGCCCAGCAAGAAATTCAAGGT
GCTGGGCAACACCGACCGGCACAGCATCAAGAAGAACCTGATCGGAGCCCTGCTGTTCGACAGCGGCGAA
ACAGCCGAGGCCACCCGGCTGAAGAGAACCGCCAGAAGAAGATACACCAGACGGAAGAACCGGATCTGCT
ATCTGCAAGAGATCTTCAGCAACGAGATGGCCAAGGTGGACGACAGCTTCTTCCACAGACTGGAAGAGTC
CTTCCTGGTGGAAGAGGATAAGAAGCACGAGCGGCACCCCATCTTCGGCAACATCGTGGACGAGGTGGCC
TACCACGAGAAGTACCCCACCATCTACCACCTGAGAAAGAAACTGGTGGACAGCACCGACAAGGCCGACC
TGCGGCTGATCTATCTGGCCCTGGCCCACATGATCAAGTTCCGGGGCCACTTCCTGATCGAGGGCGACCT
GAACCCCGACAACAGCGACGTGGACAAGCTGTTCATCCAGCTGGTGCAGACCTACAACCAGCTGTTCGAG
GAAAACCCCATCAACGCCAGCGGCGTGGACGCCAAGGCCATCCTGTCTGCCAGACTGAGCAAGAGCAGAC
GGCTGGAAAATCTGATCGCCCAGCTGCCCGGCGAGAAGAAGAATGGCCTGTTCGGAAACCTGATTGCCCT
GAGCCTGGGCCTGACCCCCAACTTCAAGAGCAACTTCGACCTGGCCGAGGATGCCAAACTGCAGCTGAGC
AAGGACACCTACGACGACGACCTGGACAACCTGCTGGCCCAGATCGGCGACCAGTACGCCGACCTGTTTC
TGGCCGCCAAGAACCTGTCCGACGCCATCCTGCTGAGCGACATCCTGAGAGTGAACACCGAGATCACCAA
GGCCCCCCTGAGCGCCTCTATGATCAAGAGATACGACGAGCACCACCAGGACCTGACCCTGCTGAAAGCT
CTCGTGCGGCAGCAGCTGCCTGAGAAGTACAAAGAGATTTTCTTCGACCAGAGCAAGAACGGCTACGCCG
GCTACATTGACGGCGGAGCCAGCCAGGAAGAGTTCTACAAGTTCATCAAGCCCATCCTGGAAAAGATGGA
CGGCACCGAGGAACTGCTCGTGAAGCTGAACAGAGAGGACCTGCTGCGGAAGCAGCGGACCTTCGACAAC
GGCAGCATCCCCCACCAGATCCACCTGGGAGAGCTGCACGCCATTCTGCGGCGGCAGGAAGATTTTTACC
CATTCCTGAAGGACAACCGGGAAAAGATCGAGAAGATCCTGACCTTCCGCATCCCCTACTACGTGGGCCC
TCTGGCCAGGGGAAACAGCAGATTCGCCTGGATGACCAGAAAGAGCGAGGAAACCATCACCCCCTGGAAC
TTCGAGGAAGTGGTGGACAAGGGCGCTTCCGCCCAGAGCTTCATCGAGCGGATGACCAACTTCGATAAGA
ACCTGCCCAACGAGAAGGTGCTGCCCAAGCACAGCCTGCTGTACGAGTACTTCACCGTGTATAACGAGCT
GACCAAAGTGAAATACGTGACCGAGGGAATGAGAAAGCCCGCCTTCCTGAGCGGCGAGCAGAAAAAGGCC
ATCGTGGACCTGCTGTTCAAGACCAACCGGAAAGTGACCGTGAAGCAGCTGAAAGAGGACTACTTCAAGA
AAATCGAGTGCTTCGACTCCGTGGAAATCTCCGGCGTGGAAGATCGGTTCAACGCCTCCCTGGGCACATA
CCACGATCTGCTGAAAATTATCAAGGACAAGGACTTCCTGGACAATGAGGAAAACGAGGACATTCTGGAA
GATATCGTGCTGACCCTGACACTGTTTGAGGACAGAGAGATGATCGAGGAACGGCTGAAAACCTATGCCC
ACCTGTTCGACGACAAAGTGATGAAGCAGCTGAAGCGGCGGAGATACACCGGCTGGGGCAGGCTGAGCCG
GAAGCTGATCAACGGCATCCGGGACAAGCAGTCCGGCAAGACAATCCTGGATTTCCTGAAGTCCGACGGC
TTCGCCAACAGAAACTTCATGCAGCTGATCCACGACGACAGCCTGACCTTTAAAGAGGACATCCAGAAAG
CCCAGGTGTCCGGCCAGGGCGATAGCCTGCACGAGCACATTGCCAATCTGGCCGGCAGCCCCGCCATTAA
GAAGGGCATCCTGCAGACAGTGAAGGTGGTGGACGAGCTCGTGAAAGTGATGGGCCGGCACAAGCCCGAG
AACATCGTGATCGAAATGGCCAGAGAGAACCAGACCACCCAGAAGGGACAGAAGAACAGCCGCGAGAGAA
TGAAGCGGATCGAAGAGGGCATCAAAGAGCTGGGCAGCCAGATCCTGAAAGAACACCCCGTGGAAAACAC
CCAGCTGCAGAACGAGAAGCTGTACCTGTACTACCTGCAGAATGGGCGGGATATGTACGTGGACCAGGAA
CTGGACATCAACCGGCTGTCCGACTACGATGTGGACCATATCGTGCCTCAGAGCTTTCTGAAGGACGACT
CCATCGACAACAAGGTGCTGACCAGAAGCGACAAGAACCGGGGCAAGAGCGACAACGTGCCCTCCGAAGA
GGTCGTGAAGAAGATGAAGAACTACTGGCGGCAGCTGCTGAACGCCAAGCTGATTACCCAGAGAAAGTTC
GACAATCTGACCAAGGCCGAGAGAGGCGGCCTGAGCGAACTGGATAAGGCCGGCTTCATCAAGAGACAGC
TGGTGGAAACCCGGCAGATCACAAAGCACGTGGCACAGATCCTGGACTCCCGGATGAACACTAAGTACGA
CGAGAATGACAAGCTGATCCGGGAAGTGAAAGTGATCACCCTGAAGTCCAAGCTGGTGTCCGATTTCCGG
AAGGATTTCCAGTTTTACAAAGTGCGCGAGATCAACAACTACCACCACGCCCACGACGCCTACCTGAACG
CCGTCGTGGGAACCGCCCTGATCAAAAAGTACCCTAAGCTGGAAAGCGAGTTCGTGTACGGCGACTACAA
GGTGTACGACGTGCGGAAGATGATCGCCAAGAGCGAGCAGGAAATCGGCAAGGCTACCGCCAAGTACTTC
TTCTACAGCAACATCATGAACTTTTTCAAGACCGAGATTACCCTGGCCAACGGCGAGATCCGGAAGCGGC
CTCTGATCGAGACAAACGGCGAAACCGGGGAGATCGTGTGGGATAAGGGCCGGGATTTTGCCACCGTGCG
GAAAGTGCTGAGCATGCCCCAAGTGAATATCGTGAAAAAGACCGAGGTGCAGACAGGCGGCTTCAGCAAA
GAGTCTATCCTGCCCAAGAGGAACAGCGATAAGCTGATCGCCAGAAAGAAGGACTGGGACCCTAAGAAGT
ACGGCGGCTTCGACAGCCCCACCGTGGCCTATTCTGTGCTGGTGGTGGCCAAAGTGGAAAAGGGCAAGTC
CAAGAAACTGAAGAGTGTGAAAGAGCTGCTGGGGATCACCATCATGGAAAGAAGCAGCTTCGAGAAGAAT
CCCATCGACTTTCTGGAAGCCAAGGGCTACAAAGAAGTGAAAAAGGACCTGATCATCAAGCTGCCTAAGT
ACTCCCTGTTCGAGCTGGAAAACGGCCGGAAGAGAATGCTGGCCTCTGCCGGCGAACTGCAGAAGGGAAA
CGAACTGGCCCTGCCCTCCAAATATGTGAACTTCCTGTACCTGGCCAGCCACTATGAGAAGCTGAAGGGC
TCCCCCGAGGATAATGAGCAGAAACAGCTGTTTGTGGAACAGCACAAGCACTACCTGGACGAGATCATCG
AGCAGATCAGCGAGTTCTCCAAGAGAGTGATCCTGGCCGACGCTAATCTGGACAAAGTGCTGTCCGCCTA
CAACAAGCACCGGGATAAGCCCATCAGAGAGCAGGCCGAGAATATCATCCACCTGTTTACCCTGACCAAT
CTGGGAGCCCCTGCCGCCTTCAAGTACTTTGACACCACCATCGACCGGAAGAGGTACACCAGCACCAAAG
AGGTGCTGGACGCCACCCTGATCCACCAGAGCATCACCGGCCTGTACGAGACACGGATCGACCTGTCTCA
GCTGGGAGGCGACAAAAGGCCGGCGGCCACGAAAAAGGCCGGCCAGGCAAAAAAGAAAAAGGAATTCGGC
AGTGGAGAGGGCAGAGGAAGTCTGCTAACATGCGGTGACGTCGAGGAGAATCCTGGCCCAATGACCGAGT
ACAAGCCCACGGTGCGCCTCGCCACCCGCGACGACGTCCCCAGGGCCGTACGCACCCTCGCCGCCGCGTT
CGCCGACTACCCCGCCACGCGCCACACCGTCGATCCGGACCGCCACATCGAGCGGGTCACCGAGCTGCAA
GAACTCTTCCTCACGCGCGTCGGGCTCGACATCGGCAAGGTGTGGGTCGCGGACGACGGCGCCGCGGTGG
CGGTCTGGACCACGCCGGAGAGCGTCGAAGCGGGGGCGGTGTTCGCCGAGATCGGCCCGCGCATGGCCGA
GTTGAGCGGTTCCCGGCTGGCCGCGCAGCAACAGATGGAAGGCCTCCTGGCGCCGCACCGGCCCAAGGAG
CCCGCGTGGTTCCTGGCCACCGTCGGAGTCTCGCCCGACCACCAGGGCAAGGGTCTGGGCAGCGCCGTCG
TGCTCCCCGGAGTGGAGGCGGCCGAGCGCGCCGGGGTGCCCGCCTTCCTGGAGACCTCCGCGCCCCGCAA
CCTCCCCTTCTACGAGCGGCTCGGCTTCACCGTCACCGCCGACGTCGAGGTGCCCGAAGGACCGCGCACC
TGGTGCATGACCCGCAAGCCCGGTGCCTGAGAATTCTAACTAGAGCTCGCTGATCAGCCTCGACTGTGCC
TTCTAGTTGCCAGCCATCTGTTGTTTGCCCCTCCCCCGTGCCTTCCTTGACCCTGGAAGGTGCCACTCCC
ACTGTCCTTTCCTAATAAAATGAGGAAATTGCATCGCATTGTCTGAGTAGGTGTCATTCTATTCTGGGGG
GTGGGGTGGGGCAGGACAGCAAGGGGGAGGATTGGGAAGAGAATAGCAGGCATGCTGGGGAGCGGCCGCA
GGAACCCCTAGTGATGGAGTTGGCCACTCCCTCTCTGCGCGCTCGCTCGCTCACTGAGGCCGGGCGACCA
AAGGTCGCCCGACGCCCGGGCTTTGCCCGGGCGGCCTCAGTGAGCGAGCGAGCGCGCAGCTGCCTGCAGG
GGCGCCTGATGCGGTATTTTCTCCTTACGCATCTGTGCGGTATTTCACACCGCATA
[95 nt withheld, positions 6637-6731]
T
[46 nt withheld, positions 6733-6778]
C
[141 nt withheld, positions 6780-6920]
CCTTTGACGTTGGAGTCCACGTTCTTT
[37 nt withheld, positions 6948-6984]
ACTCTATCTCGGGCTATTCTTTTGATTTATAAGGGATTTTGCCGATTTCGGTCTATTGGTTAAAAAATGA
GCTGATTTAACAAAAATTTAACGCGAATTTTAACAAAATATTAACGTTTACAATTTTATGGTGCACTCTC
AGTACAATCTGCTCTGATGCCGCATAGTTAAGCCAGCCCCGACACCCGCCAACACCCGCTGACGCGCCCT
GACGGGCTTGTCTGCTCCCGGCATCCGCTTACAGACAAGCTGTGACCGTCTCCGGGAGCTGCATGTGTCA
GAGGTTTTCACCGTCATCACCGAAACGCGCGAGACGAAAGGGCCTCGTGATACGCCTATTTTTATAGGTT
AATGTCATGATAATAATGGTTTCTTAGACGTCAGGTGGCACTTTTCGGGGAAATGTGCGCGGAACCCCTA
TTTGTTTATTTTTCTAAATACATTCAAATATGTATCCGCTCATGAGACAATAACCCTGATAAATGCTTCA
ATAATATTGAAAAAGGAAGAGTATGAGTATTCAACATTTCCGTGTCGCCCTTATTCCCTTTTTTGCGGCA
TTTTGCCTTCCTGTTTTTGCTCACCCAGAAACGCTGGTGAAAGTAAAAGATGCTGAAGATCAGTTGGGTG
CACGAGTGGGTTACATCGAACTGGATCTCAACAGCGGTAAGATCCTTGAGAGTTTTCGCCCCGAAGAACG
TTTTCCAATGATGAGCACTTTTAAAGTTCTGCTATGTGGCGCGGTATTATCCCGTATTGACGCCGGGCAA
GAGCAACTCGGTCGCCGCATACACTATTCTCAGAATGACTTGGTTGAGTACTCACCAGTCACAGAAAAGC
ATCTTACGGATGGCATGACAGTAAGAGAATTATGCAGTGCTGCCATAACCATGAGTGATAACACTGCGGC
CAACTTACTTCTGACAACGATCGGAGGACCGAAGGAGCTAACCGCTTTTTTGCACAACATGGGGGATCAT
GTAACTCGCCTTGATCGTTGGGAACCGGAGCTGAATGAAGCCATACCAAACGACGAGCGTGACACCACGA
TGCCTGTAGCAATGGCAACAACGTTGCGCAAACTATTAACTGGCGAACTACTTACTCTAGCTTCCCGGCA
ACAATTAATAGACTGGATGGAGGCGGATAAAGTTGCAGGACCACTTCTGCGCTCGGCCCTTCCGGCTGGC
TGGTTTATTGCTGATAAATCTGGAGCCGGTGAGCGTGGAAGCCGCGGTATCATTGCAGCACTGGGGCCAG
ATGGTAAGCCCTCCCGTATCGTAGTTATCTACACGACGGGGAGTCAGGCAACTATGGATGAACGAAATAG
ACAGATCGCTGAGATAGGTGCCTCACTGATTAAGCATTGGTAACTGTCAGACCAAGTTTACTCATATATA
CTTTAGATTGATTTAAAACTTCATTTTTAATTTAAAAGGATCTAGGTGAAGATCCTTTTTGATAATCTCA
TGACCAAAATCCCTTAACGTGAGTTTTCGTTCCACTGAGCGTCAGACCCCGTAGAAAAGATCAAAGGATC
TTCTTGAGATCCTTTTTTTCTGCGCGTAATCTGCTGCTTGCAAACAAAAAAACCACCGCTACCAGCGGTG
GTTTGTTTGCCGGATCAAGAGCTACCAACTCTTTTTCCGAAGGTAACTGGCTTCAGCAGAGCGCAGATAC
CAAATACTGTTCTTCTAGTGTAGCCGTAGTTAGGCCACCACTTCAAGAACTCTGTAGCACCGCCTACATA
CCTCGCTCTGCTAATCCTGTTACCAGTGGCTGCTGCCAGTGGCGATAAGTCGTGTCTTACCGGGTTGGAC
TCAAGACGATAGTTACCGGATAAGGCGCAGCGGTCGGGCTGAACGGGGGGTTCGTGCACACAGCCCAGCT
TGGAGCGAACGACCTACACCGAACTGAGATACCTACAGCGTGAGCTATGAGAAAGCGCCACGCTTCCCGA
AGGGAGAAAGGCGGACAGGTATCCGGTAAGCGGCAGGGTCGGAACAGGAGAGCGCACGAGGGAGCTTCCA
GGGGGAAACGCCTGGTATCTTTATAGTCCTGTCGGGTTTCGCCACCTCTGACTTGAGCGTCGATTTTTGT
GATGCTCGTCAGGGGGGCGGAGCCTATGGAAAAACGCCAGCAACGCGGCCTTTTTACGGTTCCTGGCCTT
TTGCTGGCCTTTTGCTCACATGT
