Features (pLannotate 1.2.2; 20 found; start..end, strand, type, name):
    113..340     +  intron         hybrid intron: hybrid between chicken β-actin (CBA) and minute virus of mice (MMV) introns (Gray et al., 2011)
    478..2079    +  CDS            Cas9(N): N-terminal portion of Streptococcus pyogenes Cas9 (Zetsche et al., 2015)
   2080..4578    +  CDS            Cas9(C): C-terminal portion of Streptococcus pyogenes Cas9 (Zetsche et al., 2015)
   4579..4626    +  CDS            nucleoplasmin NLS: bipartite nuclear localization signal from nucleoplasmin
   4696..5295    +  CDS            PuroR (fragment): puromycin N-acetyltransferase; pac from Streptomyces; confers resistance to puromycin
   5329..5440    +  polyA_signal   bGH poly(A) signal: bovine growth hormone polyadenylation signal
   5545..5685    +  repeat_region  AAV2 ITR: inverted terminal repeat of adeno-associated virus serotype 2 inverted
   5690..5741    -  misc_feature   bom (fragment): basis of mobility region from pBR322
   5760..6215    +  rep_origin     f1 ori (sequence partly withheld): f1 bacteriophage origin of replication; arrow indicates direction of (+) strand synthesis
   6216..6265    -  misc_feature   bom (fragment): basis of mobility region from pBR322
   6367..6402    -  CDS            rop (fragment): Rop protein, which maintains plasmids at low copy number; rop
   6497..6601    +  promoter       AmpR promoter: bla
   6602..7462    +  CDS            AmpR: β-lactamase; bla; confers resistance to ampicillin, carbenicillin, and related antibiotics
   7633..8221    +  rep_origin     ori: high-copy-number ColE1/pMB1/pBR322/pUC origin of replication
   8283..8523    +  promoter       U6 promoter: RNA polymerase III promoter for human U6 snRNA
   8553..8628    +  misc_RNA       gRNA scaffold: guide RNA scaffold for the Streptococcus pyogenes CRISPR/Cas9 system
   8635..8678    +  misc_RNA       gRNA scaffold (fragment): guide RNA scaffold for the Streptococcus pyogenes CRISPR/Cas9 system
   8725..9010    +  enhancer       CMV enhancer: human cytomegalovirus immediate early enhancer; contains an 18-bp deletion relative to the standard CMV enhancer
   9012..9105    +  promoter       chicken β-actin promoter (fragment): contains a 21-bp deletion relative to the standard chicken β-actin promoter
   9104..112     +  promoter       chicken β-actin promoter (fragment) (across the origin): contains a 21-bp deletion relative to the standard chicken β-actin promoter
>Addgene plasmid #176487 | PX459-APP-KO | addgene full sequence | sequence record 346238 | Addgene NGS Result
GAGGCGGAGAGGTGCGGCGGCAGCCAATCAGAGCGGCGCGCTCCGAAAGTTTCCTTTTATGGCGAGGCGG
CGGCGGCGGCGGCCCTATAAAAAGCGAAGCGCGCGGCGGGCGGGAGTCGCTGCGCGCTGCCTTCGCCCCG
TGCCCCGCTCCGCCGCCGCCTCGCGCCGCCCGCCCCGGCTCTGACTGACCGCGTTACTCCCACAGGTGAG
CGGGCGGGACGGCCCTTCTCCTCCGGGCTGTAATTAGCTGAGCAAGAGGTAAGGGTTTAAGGGATGGTTG
GTTGGTGGGGTATTAATGTTTAATTACCTGGAGCACCTGCCTGAAATCACTTTTTTTCAGGTTGGACCGG
TGCCACCATGGACTATAAGGACCACGACGGAGACTACAAGGATCATGATATTGATTACAAAGACGATGAC
GATAAGATGGCCCCAAAGAAGAAGCGGAAGGTCGGTATCCACGGAGTCCCAGCAGCCGACAAGAAGTACA
GCATCGGCCTGGACATCGGCACCAACTCTGTGGGCTGGGCCGTGATCACCGACGAGTACAAGGTGCCCAG
CAAGAAATTCAAGGTGCTGGGCAACACCGACCGGCACAGCATCAAGAAGAACCTGATCGGAGCCCTGCTG
TTCGACAGCGGCGAAACAGCCGAGGCCACCCGGCTGAAGAGAACCGCCAGAAGAAGATACACCAGACGGA
AGAACCGGATCTGCTATCTGCAAGAGATCTTCAGCAACGAGATGGCCAAGGTGGACGACAGCTTCTTCCA
CAGACTGGAAGAGTCCTTCCTGGTGGAAGAGGATAAGAAGCACGAGCGGCACCCCATCTTCGGCAACATC
GTGGACGAGGTGGCCTACCACGAGAAGTACCCCACCATCTACCACCTGAGAAAGAAACTGGTGGACAGCA
CCGACAAGGCCGACCTGCGGCTGATCTATCTGGCCCTGGCCCACATGATCAAGTTCCGGGGCCACTTCCT
GATCGAGGGCGACCTGAACCCCGACAACAGCGACGTGGACAAGCTGTTCATCCAGCTGGTGCAGACCTAC
AACCAGCTGTTCGAGGAAAACCCCATCAACGCCAGCGGCGTGGACGCCAAGGCCATCCTGTCTGCCAGAC
TGAGCAAGAGCAGACGGCTGGAAAATCTGATCGCCCAGCTGCCCGGCGAGAAGAAGAATGGCCTGTTCGG
AAACCTGATTGCCCTGAGCCTGGGCCTGACCCCCAACTTCAAGAGCAACTTCGACCTGGCCGAGGATGCC
AAACTGCAGCTGAGCAAGGACACCTACGACGACGACCTGGACAACCTGCTGGCCCAGATCGGCGACCAGT
ACGCCGACCTGTTTCTGGCCGCCAAGAACCTGTCCGACGCCATCCTGCTGAGCGACATCCTGAGAGTGAA
CACCGAGATCACCAAGGCCCCCCTGAGCGCCTCTATGATCAAGAGATACGACGAGCACCACCAGGACCTG
ACCCTGCTGAAAGCTCTCGTGCGGCAGCAGCTGCCTGAGAAGTACAAAGAGATTTTCTTCGACCAGAGCA
AGAACGGCTACGCCGGCTACATTGACGGCGGAGCCAGCCAGGAAGAGTTCTACAAGTTCATCAAGCCCAT
CCTGGAAAAGATGGACGGCACCGAGGAACTGCTCGTGAAGCTGAACAGAGAGGACCTGCTGCGGAAGCAG
CGGACCTTCGACAACGGCAGCATCCCCCACCAGATCCACCTGGGAGAGCTGCACGCCATTCTGCGGCGGC
AGGAAGATTTTTACCCATTCCTGAAGGACAACCGGGAAAAGATCGAGAAGATCCTGACCTTCCGCATCCC
CTACTACGTGGGCCCTCTGGCCAGGGGAAACAGCAGATTCGCCTGGATGACCAGAAAGAGCGAGGAAACC
ATCACCCCCTGGAACTTCGAGGAAGTGGTGGACAAGGGCGCTTCCGCCCAGAGCTTCATCGAGCGGATGA
CCAACTTCGATAAGAACCTGCCCAACGAGAAGGTGCTGCCCAAGCACAGCCTGCTGTACGAGTACTTCAC
CGTGTATAACGAGCTGACCAAAGTGAAATACGTGACCGAGGGAATGAGAAAGCCCGCCTTCCTGAGCGGC
GAGCAGAAAAAGGCCATCGTGGACCTGCTGTTCAAGACCAACCGGAAAGTGACCGTGAAGCAGCTGAAAG
AGGACTACTTCAAGAAAATCGAGTGCTTCGACTCCGTGGAAATCTCCGGCGTGGAAGATCGGTTCAACGC
CTCCCTGGGCACATACCACGATCTGCTGAAAATTATCAAGGACAAGGACTTCCTGGACAATGAGGAAAAC
GAGGACATTCTGGAAGATATCGTGCTGACCCTGACACTGTTTGAGGACAGAGAGATGATCGAGGAACGGC
TGAAAACCTATGCCCACCTGTTCGACGACAAAGTGATGAAGCAGCTGAAGCGGCGGAGATACACCGGCTG
GGGCAGGCTGAGCCGGAAGCTGATCAACGGCATCCGGGACAAGCAGTCCGGCAAGACAATCCTGGATTTC
CTGAAGTCCGACGGCTTCGCCAACAGAAACTTCATGCAGCTGATCCACGACGACAGCCTGACCTTTAAAG
AGGACATCCAGAAAGCCCAGGTGTCCGGCCAGGGCGATAGCCTGCACGAGCACATTGCCAATCTGGCCGG
CAGCCCCGCCATTAAGAAGGGCATCCTGCAGACAGTGAAGGTGGTGGACGAGCTCGTGAAAGTGATGGGC
CGGCACAAGCCCGAGAACATCGTGATCGAAATGGCCAGAGAGAACCAGACCACCCAGAAGGGACAGAAGA
ACAGCCGCGAGAGAATGAAGCGGATCGAAGAGGGCATCAAAGAGCTGGGCAGCCAGATCCTGAAAGAACA
CCCCGTGGAAAACACCCAGCTGCAGAACGAGAAGCTGTACCTGTACTACCTGCAGAATGGGCGGGATATG
TACGTGGACCAGGAACTGGACATCAACCGGCTGTCCGACTACGATGTGGACCATATCGTGCCTCAGAGCT
TTCTGAAGGACGACTCCATCGACAACAAGGTGCTGACCAGAAGCGACAAGAACCGGGGCAAGAGCGACAA
CGTGCCCTCCGAAGAGGTCGTGAAGAAGATGAAGAACTACTGGCGGCAGCTGCTGAACGCCAAGCTGATT
ACCCAGAGAAAGTTCGACAATCTGACCAAGGCCGAGAGAGGCGGCCTGAGCGAACTGGATAAGGCCGGCT
TCATCAAGAGACAGCTGGTGGAAACCCGGCAGATCACAAAGCACGTGGCACAGATCCTGGACTCCCGGAT
GAACACTAAGTACGACGAGAATGACAAGCTGATCCGGGAAGTGAAAGTGATCACCCTGAAGTCCAAGCTG
GTGTCCGATTTCCGGAAGGATTTCCAGTTTTACAAAGTGCGCGAGATCAACAACTACCACCACGCCCACG
ACGCCTACCTGAACGCCGTCGTGGGAACCGCCCTGATCAAAAAGTACCCTAAGCTGGAAAGCGAGTTCGT
GTACGGCGACTACAAGGTGTACGACGTGCGGAAGATGATCGCCAAGAGCGAGCAGGAAATCGGCAAGGCT
ACCGCCAAGTACTTCTTCTACAGCAACATCATGAACTTTTTCAAGACCGAGATTACCCTGGCCAACGGCG
AGATCCGGAAGCGGCCTCTGATCGAGACAAACGGCGAAACCGGGGAGATCGTGTGGGATAAGGGCCGGGA
TTTTGCCACCGTGCGGAAAGTGCTGAGCATGCCCCAAGTGAATATCGTGAAAAAGACCGAGGTGCAGACA
GGCGGCTTCAGCAAAGAGTCTATCCTGCCCAAGAGGAACAGCGATAAGCTGATCGCCAGAAAGAAGGACT
GGGACCCTAAGAAGTACGGCGGCTTCGACAGCCCCACCGTGGCCTATTCTGTGCTGGTGGTGGCCAAAGT
GGAAAAGGGCAAGTCCAAGAAACTGAAGAGTGTGAAAGAGCTGCTGGGGATCACCATCATGGAAAGAAGC
AGCTTCGAGAAGAATCCCATCGACTTTCTGGAAGCCAAGGGCTACAAAGAAGTGAAAAAGGACCTGATCA
TCAAGCTGCCTAAGTACTCCCTGTTCGAGCTGGAAAACGGCCGGAAGAGAATGCTGGCCTCTGCCGGCGA
ACTGCAGAAGGGAAACGAACTGGCCCTGCCCTCCAAATATGTGAACTTCCTGTACCTGGCCAGCCACTAT
GAGAAGCTGAAGGGCTCCCCCGAGGATAATGAGCAGAAACAGCTGTTTGTGGAACAGCACAAGCACTACC
TGGACGAGATCATCGAGCAGATCAGCGAGTTCTCCAAGAGAGTGATCCTGGCCGACGCTAATCTGGACAA
AGTGCTGTCCGCCTACAACAAGCACCGGGATAAGCCCATCAGAGAGCAGGCCGAGAATATCATCCACCTG
TTTACCCTGACCAATCTGGGAGCCCCTGCCGCCTTCAAGTACTTTGACACCACCATCGACCGGAAGAGGT
ACACCAGCACCAAAGAGGTGCTGGACGCCACCCTGATCCACCAGAGCATCACCGGCCTGTACGAGACACG
GATCGACCTGTCTCAGCTGGGAGGCGACAAAAGGCCGGCGGCCACGAAAAAGGCCGGCCAGGCAAAAAAG
AAAAAGGAATTCGGCAGTGGAGAGGGCAGAGGAAGTCTGCTAACATGCGGTGACGTCGAGGAGAATCCTG
GCCCAATGACCGAGTACAAGCCCACGGTGCGCCTCGCCACCCGCGACGACGTCCCCAGGGCCGTACGCAC
CCTCGCCGCCGCGTTCGCCGACTACCCCGCCACGCGCCACACCGTCGATCCGGACCGCCACATCGAGCGG
GTCACCGAGCTGCAAGAACTCTTCCTCACGCGCGTCGGGCTCGACATCGGCAAGGTGTGGGTCGCGGACG
ACGGCGCCGCGGTGGCGGTCTGGACCACGCCGGAGAGCGTCGAAGCGGGGGCGGTGTTCGCCGAGATCGG
CCCGCGCATGGCCGAGTTGAGCGGTTCCCGGCTGGCCGCGCAGCAACAGATGGAAGGCCTCCTGGCGCCG
CACCGGCCCAAGGAGCCCGCGTGGTTCCTGGCCACCGTCGGAGTCTCGCCCGACCACCAGGGCAAGGGTC
TGGGCAGCGCCGTCGTGCTCCCCGGAGTGGAGGCGGCCGAGCGCGCCGGGGTGCCCGCCTTCCTGGAGAC
CTCCGCGCCCCGCAACCTCCCCTTCTACGAGCGGCTCGGCTTCACCGTCACCGCCGACGTCGAGGTGCCC
GAAGGACCGCGCACCTGGTGCATGACCCGCAAGCCCGGTGCCTGAGAATTCTAACTAGAGCTCGCTGATC
AGCCTCGACTGTGCCTTCTAGTTGCCAGCCATCTGTTGTTTGCCCCTCCCCCGTGCCTTCCTTGACCCTG
GAAGGTGCCACTCCCACTGTCCTTTCCTAATAAAATGAGGAAATTGCATCGCATTGTCTGAGTAGGTGTC
ATTCTATTCTGGGGGGTGGGGTGGGGCAGGACAGCAAGGGGGAGGATTGGGAAGAGAATAGCAGGCATGC
TGGGGAGCGGCCGCAGGAACCCCTAGTGATGGAGTTGGCCACTCCCTCTCTGCGCGCTCGCTCGCTCACT
GAGGCCGGGCGACCAAAGGTCGCCCGACGCCCGGGCTTTGCCCGGGCGGCCTCAGTGAGCGAGCGAGCGC
GCAGCTGCCTGCAGGGGCGCCTGATGCGGTATTTTCTCCTTACGCATCTGTGCGGTATTTCACACCGCAT
A
[95 nt withheld, positions 5742-5836]
T
[46 nt withheld, positions 5838-5883]
C
[141 nt withheld, positions 5885-6025]
CCTTTGACGTTGGAGTCCACGTTCTTT
[37 nt withheld, positions 6053-6089]
ACTCTATCTCGGGCTATTCTTTTGATTTATAAGGGATTTTGCCGATTTCGGTCTATTGGTTAAAAAATGA
GCTGATTTAACAAAAATTTAACGCGAATTTTAACAAAATATTAACGTTTACAATTTTATGGTGCACTCTC
AGTACAATCTGCTCTGATGCCGCATAGTTAAGCCAGCCCCGACACCCGCCAACACCCGCTGACGCGCCCT
GACGGGCTTGTCTGCTCCCGGCATCCGCTTACAGACAAGCTGTGACCGTCTCCGGGAGCTGCATGTGTCA
GAGGTTTTCACCGTCATCACCGAAACGCGCGAGACGAAAGGGCCTCGTGATACGCCTATTTTTATAGGTT
AATGTCATGATAATAATGGTTTCTTAGACGTCAGGTGGCACTTTTCGGGGAAATGTGCGCGGAACCCCTA
TTTGTTTATTTTTCTAAATACATTCAAATATGTATCCGCTCATGAGACAATAACCCTGATAAATGCTTCA
ATAATATTGAAAAAGGAAGAGTATGAGTATTCAACATTTCCGTGTCGCCCTTATTCCCTTTTTTGCGGCA
TTTTGCCTTCCTGTTTTTGCTCACCCAGAAACGCTGGTGAAAGTAAAAGATGCTGAAGATCAGTTGGGTG
CACGAGTGGGTTACATCGAACTGGATCTCAACAGCGGTAAGATCCTTGAGAGTTTTCGCCCCGAAGAACG
TTTTCCAATGATGAGCACTTTTAAAGTTCTGCTATGTGGCGCGGTATTATCCCGTATTGACGCCGGGCAA
GAGCAACTCGGTCGCCGCATACACTATTCTCAGAATGACTTGGTTGAGTACTCACCAGTCACAGAAAAGC
ATCTTACGGATGGCATGACAGTAAGAGAATTATGCAGTGCTGCCATAACCATGAGTGATAACACTGCGGC
CAACTTACTTCTGACAACGATCGGAGGACCGAAGGAGCTAACCGCTTTTTTGCACAACATGGGGGATCAT
GTAACTCGCCTTGATCGTTGGGAACCGGAGCTGAATGAAGCCATACCAAACGACGAGCGTGACACCACGA
TGCCTGTAGCAATGGCAACAACGTTGCGCAAACTATTAACTGGCGAACTACTTACTCTAGCTTCCCGGCA
ACAATTAATAGACTGGATGGAGGCGGATAAAGTTGCAGGACCACTTCTGCGCTCGGCCCTTCCGGCTGGC
TGGTTTATTGCTGATAAATCTGGAGCCGGTGAGCGTGGAAGCCGCGGTATCATTGCAGCACTGGGGCCAG
ATGGTAAGCCCTCCCGTATCGTAGTTATCTACACGACGGGGAGTCAGGCAACTATGGATGAACGAAATAG
ACAGATCGCTGAGATAGGTGCCTCACTGATTAAGCATTGGTAACTGTCAGACCAAGTTTACTCATATATA
CTTTAGATTGATTTAAAACTTCATTTTTAATTTAAAAGGATCTAGGTGAAGATCCTTTTTGATAATCTCA
TGACCAAAATCCCTTAACGTGAGTTTTCGTTCCACTGAGCGTCAGACCCCGTAGAAAAGATCAAAGGATC
TTCTTGAGATCCTTTTTTTCTGCGCGTAATCTGCTGCTTGCAAACAAAAAAACCACCGCTACCAGCGGTG
GTTTGTTTGCCGGATCAAGAGCTACCAACTCTTTTTCCGAAGGTAACTGGCTTCAGCAGAGCGCAGATAC
CAAATACTGTTCTTCTAGTGTAGCCGTAGTTAGGCCACCACTTCAAGAACTCTGTAGCACCGCCTACATA
CCTCGCTCTGCTAATCCTGTTACCAGTGGCTGCTGCCAGTGGCGATAAGTCGTGTCTTACCGGGTTGGAC
TCAAGACGATAGTTACCGGATAAGGCGCAGCGGTCGGGCTGAACGGGGGGTTCGTGCACACAGCCCAGCT
TGGAGCGAACGACCTACACCGAACTGAGATACCTACAGCGTGAGCTATGAGAAAGCGCCACGCTTCCCGA
AGGGAGAAAGGCGGACAGGTATCCGGTAAGCGGCAGGGTCGGAACAGGAGAGCGCACGAGGGAGCTTCCA
GGGGGAAACGCCTGGTATCTTTATAGTCCTGTCGGGTTTCGCCACCTCTGACTTGAGCGTCGATTTTTGT
GATGCTCGTCAGGGGGGCGGAGCCTATGGAAAAACGCCAGCAACGCGGCCTTTTTACGGTTCCTGGCCTT
TTGCTGGCCTTTTGCTCACATGTGAGGGCCTATTTCCCATGATTCCTTCATATTTGCATATACGATACAA
GGCTGTTAGAGAGATAATTGGAATTAATTTGACTGTAAACACAAAGATATTAGTACAAAATACGTGACGT
AGAAAGTAATAATTTCTTGGGTAGTTTGCAGTTTTAAAATTATGTTTTAAAATGGACTATCATATGCTTA
CCGTAACTTGAAAGTATTTCGATTTCTTGGCTTTATATATCTTGTGGAAAGGACGAAACACCGGTCAACG
GCATCAGGGGTACGTTTTAGAGCTAGAAATAGCAAGTTAAAATAAGGCTAGTCCGTTATCAACTTGAAAA
AGTGGCACCGAGTCGGTGCTTTTTTGTTTTAGAGCTAGAAATAGCAAGTTAAAATAAGGCTAGTCCGTTT
TTAGCGCGTGCGCCAATTCTGCAGACAAATGGCTCTAGAGGTACCCGTTACATAACTTACGGTAAATGGC
CCGCCTGGCTGACCGCCCAACGACCCCCGCCCATTGACGTCAATAGTAACGCCAATAGGGACTTTCCATT
GACGTCAATGGGTGGAGTATTTACGGTAAACTGCCCACTTGGCAGTACATCAAGTGTATCATATGCCAAG
TACGCCCCCTATTGACGTCAATGACGGTAAATGGCCCGCCTGGCATTGTGCCCAGTACATGACCTTATGG
GACTTTCCTACTTGGCAGTACATCTACGTATTAGTCATCGCTATTACCATGGTCGAGGTGAGCCCCACGT
TCTGCTTCACTCTCCCCATCTCCCCCCCCTCCCCACCCCCAATTTTGTATTTATTTATTTTTTAATTATT
TTGTGC
